Addgene plasmid #191778: pICSL1P3_crU626
Purpose: Cas12a guide expression in dicots
Depositing lab: Wendy Harwood. Depositing organization: John Innes Centre. Publication: Efficient Targeted Mutagenesis in Brassica Crops Using CRISPR/Cas Systems. Lawrenson T, Youles M, Chhetry M, Clarke M, Harwood W, Hundleby P. Methods Mol Biol. 2023;2653:253-271. doi: 10.1007/978-1-0716-3131-7_16. PubMed 36995631.
Backbone
  Vector backbone: n/a
  Backbone size w/o insert (bp): 4372
  Vector type: Plant Expression, CRISPR
Growth in bacteria
  Bacterial resistance: Ampicillin, 100 μg/mL
  Growth temperature: 37°C
  Growth strain: DH5alpha
  Copy number: High Copy
Gene/Insert
  Gene/Insert name: LbCas12a guide scaffold with AtU626 promoter/terminator & flanking ribozymes (alt name: gRNA to be added by user)
  Species: Lachnospiraceae bacterium
  Insert size (bp): 1605
  Cloning method: Restriction Enzyme; 5′ cloning site unknown (unknown if destroyed)
Resource information
  A portion of this plasmid was derived from a plasmid made by: Made by Mark Youles
Terms and licenses: Academic/Nonprofit Terms; Industry Terms: Not Available to Industry
Depositor comments: User inserts own guide. Level 1 position 3
How to cite: pICSL1P3_crU626 was a gift from Wendy Harwood (Addgene plasmid # 191778 ; http://n2t.net/addgene:191778 ; RRID:Addgene_191778)
