[The description below was written by a language model from this plasmid's Addgene catalogue record and pLannotate feature annotations shown in this document.]
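Description:
pICSL1P3_crU626 is a plant CRISPR vector for expressing an LbCas12a (Lachnospiraceae bacterium) guide RNA in dicot species. The depositor describes it as a Level 1, position 3 module, a designation typical of modular Golden Gate style assembly schemes, in which transcription units are later combined in a fixed order into a multigene construct. The backbone is not named in the record. The 5,977 nt sequence carries nopaline-type left and right T-DNA border repeats, along with an incP oriV and the trfA replication initiator. These are features of a broad-host-range binary vector that can be maintained in Agrobacterium. A high-copy ColE1/pUC-type origin and an ampicillin resistance gene (AmpR with its bla promoter) support propagation and selection in E. coli.

The roughly 1.6 kb insert is catalogued as an LbCas12a guide scaffold under the Arabidopsis U6-26 promoter and terminator, flanked by ribozymes. The annotation detects only short fragments of an AtU6 promoter and a tobacco ringspot virus satellite hammerhead ribozyme; the scaffold, terminator and second ribozyme are not annotated. Flanking ribozymes generally self-cleave to release a guide with defined ends. Downstream of the hammerhead ribozyme lies a bacterial mRFP1 cassette driven by the lac promoter with its CAP site and operator, and closed by the rrnB T1 and T7Te terminators. Because the plasmid carries no spacer and the user adds their own guide, this cassette probably acts as a visual dropout marker that is replaced on guide insertion, although the record does not say so, and the cloning sites are not given. No Cas12a nuclease or plant selectable marker is annotated, so these would have to come from other modules. The associated publication concerns targeted mutagenesis in Brassica crops.
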