Features (pLannotate 1.2.2; 17 found; start..end, strand, type, name):
    265..281     +  promoter       AtU6 promoter (fragment): consensus promoter from the three Arabidopsis U6 snRNA genes (Waibel and Filipowicz, 1990; Nekrasov et al., 2013)
    344..367     +  misc_RNA       sTRSV HHRz (fragment): hammerhead ribozyme from the tobacco ringspot virus satellite RNA (Khvorova et al., 2003)
    407..496     +  CDS            lacI (fragment): lac repressor; lacI; The lac repressor binds to the lac operator to inhibit transcription in E. coli. This inhibition can be relieved by adding lactose or isopropyl-β-D-thiogalactopyranoside (IPTG).
    509..530     +  protein_bind   CAP binding site: CAP binding activates transcription in the presence of cAMP. E. coli catabolite activator protein
    545..575     +  promoter       lac promoter: promoter for the E. coli lac operon
    583..599     +  protein_bind   lac operator: The lac repressor binds to the lac operator to inhibit transcription in E. coli. This inhibition can be relieved by adding lactose or isopropyl-β-D-thiogalactopyranoside (IPTG). lac repressor encoded by lacI
    635..1309    +  CDS            mRFP1: mRFP1 is a basic (constitutively fluorescent) red fluorescent protein published in 2002, derived from Discosoma sp.. It is reported to be a somewhat slowly-maturing monomer with low acid sensitivity.
   1357..1428    +  terminator     rrnB T1 terminator: transcription terminator T1 from the E. coli rrnB gene
   1444..1471    +  terminator     T7Te terminator: phage T7 early transcription terminator
   1699..1723    +  misc_feature   RB T-DNA repeat: right border repeat from nopaline C58 T-DNA
   1835..1855    -  CDS            TetR (fragment): tetracycline resistance regulatory protein; tetR
   1882..3027    -  CDS            trfA: TRFA_ECOLX - Experimental evidence at protein level: Swiss-Prot protein existence level 1. Also involved in plasmid copy number control, promoting intermolecular coupling of protein bound iterons at oriV, which inhibits replication initiation. From Escherichia coli.
   3363..3951    -  rep_origin     ori: high-copy-number ColE1/pMB1/pBR322/pUC origin of replication
   4122..4982    -  CDS            AmpR: β-lactamase; bla; confers resistance to ampicillin, carbenicillin, and related antibiotics
   4983..5087    -  promoter       AmpR promoter: bla
   5174..5805    -  rep_origin     oriV: incP origin of replication
   5897..5921    +  misc_feature   LB T-DNA repeat: left border repeat from nopaline C58 T-DNA
>Addgene plasmid #191778 | pICSL1P3_crU626 | addgene full sequence | sequence record 377105 | Addgene NGS Result
TGGATGCAGTGGGCCCCACTCTGTGAAGACAAACTAGAATTCGAGCTCGGAGTTTTTGTATCTTGTTTCA
TAGTTTGTCCCAGGATTAGAATGATTAGGCATCGAACCTTCAAGAATTTGATTGAATAAAACATCTTCAT
TCTTAAGATATGAAGATAATCTTCAAAAGGCCCCTGGGAATCTGAAAGAAGAGAAGCAGGCCCATTTATA
TGGGAAAGAACAATAGTATTTCTTATATAGGCCCATTTAAGTTGAAAACAATCTTCAAAAGTCCCACATC
GCTTAGATAAGAAAACGAAGCTGAGTTTATATACAGCTAGAGTCGAAGTAGTGATTGAAATTACTGATGA
GTCCGTGAGGACGAAACGAGTAAGCTCGTCTAATTTCTACTAAGTGTAGATTGAGACCCAATACGCAAAC
CGCCTCTCCCCGCGCGTTGGCCGATTCATTAATGCAGCTGGCACGACAGGTTTCCCGACTGGAAAGCGGG
CAGTGAGCGCAACGCAATTAATGTGAGTTAGCTCACTCATTAGGCACCCCAGGCTTTACACTTTATGCTT
CCGGCTCGTATGTTGTGTGGAATTGTGAGCGGATAACAATTTCACACATACTAGAGAAAGAGGAGAAATA
CTAGATGGCTTCCTCCGAGGACGTTATCAAAGAGTTCATGCGTTTCAAAGTTCGTATGGAAGGTTCCGTT
AACGGTCACGAGTTCGAAATCGAAGGTGAAGGTGAAGGTCGTCCGTACGAAGGTACCCAGACCGCTAAAC
TGAAAGTTACCAAAGGTGGTCCGCTGCCGTTCGCTTGGGACATCCTGTCCCCGCAGTTCCAGTACGGTTC
CAAAGCTTACGTTAAACACCCGGCTGACATCCCGGACTACCTGAAACTGTCCTTCCCGGAAGGTTTCAAA
TGGGAACGTGTTATGAACTTCGAGGACGGTGGTGTTGTTACCGTTACCCAGGACTCCTCCCTGCAAGACG
GTGAGTTCATCTACAAAGTTAAACTGCGTGGTACCAACTTCCCGTCCGACGGTCCGGTTATGCAGAAAAA
AACCATGGGTTGGGAAGCTTCCACCGAACGTATGTACCCGGAGGACGGTGCTCTGAAAGGTGAAATCAAA
ATGCGTCTGAAACTGAAAGACGGTGGTCACTACGACGCTGAAGTTAAAACCACCTACATGGCTAAAAAAC
CGGTTCAGCTGCCGGGTGCTTACAAAACCGACATCAAACTGGACATCACCTCCCACAACGAGGACTACAC
CATCGTTGAACAGTACGAACGTGCTGAAGGTCGTCACTCCACCGGTGCTTAATAACGCTGATAGTGCTAG
TGTAGATCGCTACTAGAGCCAGGCATCAAATAAAACGAAAGGCTCAGTCGAAAGACTGGGCCTTTCGTTT
TATCTGTTGTTTGTCGGTGAACGCTCTCTACTAGAGTCACACTGGCTCACCTTCGGGTGGGCCTTTCTGC
GTTTATAGGTCTCAGGCCGGCATGGTCCCAGCCTCCTCGCTGGCGCCGGCTGGGCAACATGCTTCGGCAT
GGCGAATGGGACTTTTTTTGCAAAATTTTCCAGATCGATTTCTTCTTCCTCTGTTCTTCGGCGTTCAATT
TCTGGGGTTTTCTCTTCGTTTTCTGTAACTGAAACCTAAAATTCGCTTTACTTGTCTTCTGCACGAAGTG
GTTTAAACTATCAGTGTTTGACAGGATATATTGGCGGGTAAACCTAAGAGAAAAGAGCGTTTATTAGAAT
AATCGGATATTTAAAAGGGCGTGAAAAGGTTTATCCGTTCGTCCATTTGTATGTGCATGCCAACCACAGG
GTTCCCCAGATCAGGCGCTGGCTGCTGAACCCCCAGCCGGAACTGACCCCACAAGGCCCTAGCGTTTGCA
ATGCACCAGGTCATCATTGACCCAGGCGTGTTCCACCAGGCCGCTGCCTCGCAACTCTTCGCAGGCTTCG
CCGACCTGCTCGCGCCACTTCTTCACGCGGGTGGAATCCGATCCGCACATGAGGCGGAAGGTTTCCAGCT
TGAGCGGGTACGGCTCCCGGTGCGAGCTGAAATAGTCGAACATCCGTCGGGCCGTCGGCGACAGCTTGCG
GTACTTCTCCCATATGAATTTCGTGTAGTGGTCGCCAGCAAACAGCACGACGATTTCCTCGTCGATCAGG
ACCTGGCAACGGGACGTTTTCTTGCCACGGTCCAGGACGCGGAAGCGGTGCAGCAGCGACACCGATTCCA
GGTGCCCAACGCGGTCGGACGTGAAGCCCATCGCCGTCGCCTGTAGGCGCGACAGGCATTCCTCGGCCTT
CGTGTAATACCGGCCATTGATCGACCAGCCCAGGTCCTGGCAAAGCTCGTAGAACGTGAAGGTGATCGGC
TCGCCGATAGGGGTGCGCTTCGCGTACTCCAACACCTGCTGCCACACCAGTTCGTCATCGTCGGCCCGCA
GCTCGACGCCGGTGTAGGTGATCTTCACGTCCTTGTTGACGTGGAAAATGACCTTGTTTTGCAGCGCCTC
GCGCGGGATTTTCTTGTTGCGCGTGGTGAACAGGGCAGAGCGGGCCGTGTCGTTTGGCATCGCTCGCATC
GTGTCCGGCCACGGCGCAATATCGAACAAGGAAAGCTGCATTTCCTTGATCTGCTGCTTCGTGTGTTTCA
GCAACGCGGCCTGCTTGGCCTCGCTGACCTGTTTTGCCAGGTCCTCGCCGGCGGTTTTTCGCTTCTTGGT
CGTCATAGTTCCTCGCGTGTCGATGGTCATCGACTTCGCCAAACCTGCCGCCTCCTGTTCAAGACGACGC
GAACGCTCCACGGCGGCCGATGGCGCGGGCAGGGCAGGGGGAGCCAGTTGCACGCTGTCGCGCTCGATCT
TGGCCGTAGCTTGCTGGACCATCGAGCCGACGGACTGGAAGGTTTCGCGGGGCGCACGCATGACGGTGCG
GCTTGCGATGGTTTCGGCATCCTCGGCGGAAAACCCCGCGTCGATCAGTTCTTGCCTGTATGCCTTCCGG
TCAAACGTCCGATTCATTCACCCTCCTTGCGGGATTGCCCCGACTCACGCCGGGGCAATGTGCCCTTATT
CCTGATTTGACCCGCCTGGTGCCTTGGTGTCCAGATAATCCACCTTATCGGCAATGAAGTCGGTCCCGTA
GACCGTCTGGCCGTCCTTCTCGTACTTGGTATTCCGAATCTTGCCCTGCACGAATACCAGCGACCCCTTG
CCCAAATACTTGCCGTGGGCCTCGGCCTGAGAGCCAAAACACTTGATGCGGAAGAAGTCGGTGCGCTCCT
GCTTGTCGCCGGCATCGTTGCGCCACATCTAGGATCTGCCAGGAACCGTAAAAAGGCCGCGTTGCTGGCG
TTTTTCCATAGGCTCCGCCCCCCTGACGAGCATCACAAAAATCGACGCTCAAGTCAGAGGTGGCGAAACC
CGACAGGACTATAAAGATACCAGGCGTTTCCCCCTGGAAGCTCCCTCGTGCGCTCTCCTGTTCCGACCCT
GCCGCTTACCGGATACCTGTCCGCCTTTCTCCCTTCGGGAAGCGTGGCGCTTTCTCATAGCTCACGCTGT
AGGTATCTCAGTTCGGTGTAGGTCGTTCGCTCCAAGCTGGGCTGTGTGCACGAACCCCCCGTTCAGCCCG
ACCGCTGCGCCTTATCCGGTAACTATCGTCTTGAGTCCAACCCGGTAAGACACGACTTATCGCCACTGGC
AGCAGCCACTGGTAACAGGATTAGCAGAGCGAGGTATGTAGGCGGTGCTACAGAGTTCTTGAAGTGGTGG
CCTAACTACGGCTACACTAGAAGAACAGTATTTGGTATCTGCGCTCTGCTGAAGCCAGTTACCTTCGGAA
AAAGAGTTGGTAGCTCTTGATCCGGCAAACAAACCACCGCTGGTAGCGGTGGTTTTTTTGTTTGCAAGCA
GCAGATTACGCGCAGAAAAAAAGGATCTCAAGAAGATCCTTTGATCTTTTCTACGGGGTCTGACGCTCAG
TGGAACGAAAACTCACGTTAAGGGATTTTGGTCATGAGATTATCAAAAAGGATCTTCACCTAGATCCTTT
TAAATTAAAAATGAAGTTTTAAATCAATCTAAAGTATATATGAGTAAACTTGGTCTGACAGTTACCAATG
CTTAATCAGTGAGGCACCTATCTCAGCGATCTGTCTATTTCGTTCATCCATAGTTGCCTGACTCCCCGTC
GTGTAGATAACTACGATACGGGAGGGCTTACCATCTGGCCCCAGTGCTGCAATGATACCGCGAGAACCAC
GCTCACCGGCTCCAGATTTATCAGCAATAAACCAGCCAGCCGGAAGGGCCGAGCGCAGAAGTGGTCCTGC
AACTTTATCCGCCTCCATCCAGTCTATTAATTGTTGCCGGGAAGCTAGAGTAAGTAGTTCGCCAGTTAAT
AGTTTGCGCAACGTTGTTGCCATTGCTACAGGCATCGTGGTGTCACGCTCGTCGTTTGGTATGGCTTCAT
TCAGCTCCGGTTCCCAACGATCAAGGCGAGTTACATGATCCCCCATGTTGTGCAAAAAAGCGGTTAGCTC
CTTCGGTCCTCCGATCGTTGTCAGAAGTAAGTTGGCCGCAGTGTTATCACTCATGGTTATGGCAGCACTG
CATAATTCTCTTACTGTCATGCCATCCGTAAGATGCTTTTCTGTGACTGGTGAGTACTCAACCAAGTCAT
TCTGAGAATAGTGTATGCGGCGACCGAGTTGCTCTTGCCCGGCGTCAATACGGGATAATACCGCGCCACA
TAGCAGAACTTTAAAAGTGCTCATCATTGGAAAACGTTCTTCGGGGCGAAAACTCTCAAGGATCTTACCG
CTGTTGAGATCCAGTTCGATGTAACCCACTCGTGCACCCAACTGATCTTCAGCATCTTTTACTTTCACCA
GCGTTTCTGGGTGAGCAAAAACAGGAAGGCAAAATGCCGCAAAAAAGGGAATAAGGGCGACACGGAAATG
TTGAATACTCATACTCTTCCTTTTTCAATATTATTGAAGCATTTATCAAGGTTATTGTCTCATGAGCGGA
TACATATTTGAATGTATTTAGAAAAATAAACAAATAGGGGTTCCGCGCACGAATTGGCCAGCGCTGCCAT
TTTTGGGGTGAGGCCGTTCGCGGCCGAGGGGCGCAGCCCCTGGGGGGATGGGAGGCCCGCGTTAGCGGGC
CGGGAGGGTTCGAGAAGGGGGGGCACCCCCCTTCGGCGTGCGCGGTCACGCGCACAGGGCGCAGCCCTGG
TTAAAAACAAGGTTTATAAATATTGGTTTAAAAGCAGGTTAAAAGACAGGTTAGCGGTGGCCGAAAAACG
GGCGGAAACCCTTGCAAATGCTGGATTTTCTGCCTGTGGACAGCCCCTCAAATGTCAATAGGTGCGCCCC
TCATCTGTCAGCACTCTGCCCCTCAAGTGTCAAGGATCGCGCCCCTCATCTGTCAGTAGTCGCGCCCCTC
AAGTGTCAATACCGCAGGGCACTTATCCCCAGGCTTGTCCACATCATCTGTGGGAAACTCGCGTAAAATC
AGGCGTTTTCGCCGATTTGCGAGGCTGGCCAGCTCCACGTCGCCGGCCGAAATCGAGCCTGCCCCTCATC
TGTCAACGCCGCGCCGGGTGAGTCGGCCCCTCAAGTGTCAACGTCCGCCCCTCATCTGTCAGTGAGGGCC
AAGTTTTCCGCGAGGTATCCACAACGCCGGCGGCCGCGGTGTCTCGCACACGGCTTCGACGGCGTTTCTG
GCGCGTTTGCAGGGCCATAGACGGCCGCCAGCCCAGCGGCGAGGGCAACCAGCCCGGTGAGCGTCGCAAA
GGAGATCCTGATCTGACTGATGGGCTGCCTGTATCGAGTGGTGATTTTGTGCCGAGCTGCCGGTCGGGGA
GCTGTTGGCTGGCTGGTGGCAGGATATATTGTGGTGTAAACAAATTGACGCTTAGACAACTTAATAACAC
ATTGCGGACGTTTTTAATGTACTGGGG
